Addgene plasmid #91870: p2CT-His-MBP-Rca_Cas13a_WT
Purpose: Bacterial expression for Cas13a
Depositing lab: Jennifer Doudna. Depositing organization: University of California, Berkeley. Publication: RNA Targeting by Functionally Orthogonal Type VI-A CRISPR-Cas Enzymes. East-Seletsky A, O'Connell MR, Burstein D, Knott GJ, Doudna JA. Mol Cell. 2017 May 4;66(3):373-383.e3. doi: 10.1016/j.molcel.2017.04.008. PubMed 28475872.
Backbone
  Vector backbone: p2CT
  Backbone manufacturer: UC Berkeley Macrolab
  Vector type: Bacterial Expression
Growth in bacteria
  Bacterial resistance: Ampicillin, 100 μg/mL
  Growth temperature: 37°C
  Growth strain: DH5alpha
  Copy number: High Copy
Gene/Insert
  Gene/Insert name: RcaCas13a (RcaC2c2) WT
  Tag / fusion protein: His6-MBP-TEV site (N terminal on backbone)
  Cloning method: Ligation Independent Cloning
Terms and licenses: Academic/Nonprofit Terms; Industry Terms: Not Available to Industry
How to cite: p2CT-His-MBP-Rca_Cas13a_WT was a gift from Jennifer Doudna (Addgene plasmid # 91870 ; http://n2t.net/addgene:91870 ; RRID:Addgene_91870)
