[The description below was written by a language model from this plasmid's Addgene catalogue record and pLannotate feature annotations shown in this document.]
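Description:
p2CT-His-MBP-Rca_Cas13a_WT is a bacterial expression plasmid of about 9.8 kb, built on the p2CT backbone, for producing recombinant wild-type Cas13a (formerly C2c2), designated Rca in the record; the source organism is not spelled out. The backbone has a pBR322-like architecture. It replicates from a ColE1/pMB1-type origin, carries the bom mobilisation region and the rop gene, and is selected with ampicillin through a β-lactamase gene driven by its own promoter. The catalogue lists it as high copy, although Rop normally acts to moderate copy number. Two fragments of the tetracycline resistance gene, along with the tet promoter, flank the expression cassette. This suggests the cassette interrupts that gene, so tetracycline resistance should not be expected to be functional.

Expression is driven by a T7 promoter followed by the phage T7 gene 10 ribosome binding site, and it ends at a T7 terminator. Production therefore requires a host that supplies T7 RNA polymerase. The open reading frame begins with a backbone-encoded 6xHis tag, followed by cytosolic maltose binding protein lacking its signal sequence and then a TEV protease recognition site. The Cas13a coding sequence was inserted downstream by ligation-independent cloning. The annotation tool did not label it, but it presumably occupies the large unannotated interval between the TEV site and the terminator. A short hit to a T7 gene 10-derived solubility tag just upstream of the terminator is probably residual backbone sequence.

The His tag allows affinity purification and MBP helps solubility, while TEV cleavage can remove both to release near-native Cas13a. The purified protein suits biochemical studies of this RNA-guided, RNA-targeting type VI-A CRISPR effector.
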