Features (pLannotate 1.2.2; 16 found; start..end, strand, type, name):
    377..516     -  misc_feature   bom: basis of mobility region from pBR322
    618..809     -  CDS            rop: Rop protein, which maintains plasmids at low copy number; rop
    826..1206    +  CDS            YPB1_ECOLX: Protein predicted: Swiss-Prot protein existence level 4. From Escherichia coli.
   1448..2348    -  CDS            TcR (fragment): tetracycline efflux protein; tet; confers resistance to tetracycline
   2370..2388    +  promoter       T7 promoter: promoter for bacteriophage T7 RNA polymerase
   2477..2499    +  RBS            RBS: efficient ribosome binding site from bacteriophage T7 gene 10 (Olins and Rangwala, 1989)
   2519..2536    +  CDS            6xHis: 6xHis affinity tag
   2546..3646    +  CDS            MBP: maltose binding protein from E. coli; malE (mutated); This version of the gene does not encode a signal sequence, so MBP will remain in the cytosol.
   3701..3717    +  CDS            TEV site (fragment): tobacco etch virus (TEV) protease recognition and cleavage site
   7668..7717    +  CDS            SET1 (fragment): solubility-enhancement tag derived from T7 phage gene 10B
   7725..7772    +  terminator     T7 terminator: transcription terminator for bacteriophage T7 RNA polymerase
   7798..8090    -  CDS            TcR (fragment): tetracycline efflux protein; tet; confers resistance to tetracycline
   8138..8166    -  promoter       tet promoter: E. coli promoter for tetracycline efflux protein gene
   8279..8383    +  promoter       AmpR promoter: bla
   8384..9244    +  CDS            AmpR: β-lactamase; bla; confers resistance to ampicillin, carbenicillin, and related antibiotics
   9415..191     +  rep_origin     ori (across the origin): high-copy-number ColE1/pMB1/pBR322/pUC origin of replication
>Addgene plasmid #91870 | p2CT-His-MBP-Rca_Cas13a_WT | addgene full sequence | sequence record 181519 | Addgene NGS Result
AAAGCGCCACGCTTCCCGAAGGGAGAAAGGCGGACAGGTATCCGGTAAGCGGCAGGGTCGGAACAGGAGA
GCGCACGAGGGAGCTTCCAGGGGGAAACGCCTGGTATCTTTATAGTCCTGTCGGGTTTCGCCACCTCTGA
CTTGAGCGTCGATTTTTGTGATGCTCGTCAGGGGGGCGGAGCCTATGGAAAAACGCCAGCAACGCGGCCT
TTTTACGGTTCCTGGCCTTTTGCTGGCCTTTTGCTCACATGTTCTTTCCTGCGTTATCCCCTGATTCTGT
GGATAACCGTATTACCGCCTTTGAGTGAGCTGATACCGCTCGCCGCAGCCGAACGACCGAGCGCAGCGAG
TCAGTGAGCGAGGAAGCGGAAGAGCGCCTGATGCGGTATTTTCTCCTTACGCATCTGTGCGGTATTTCAC
ACCGCAATGGTGCACTCTCAGTACAATCTGCTCTGATGCCGCATAGTTAAGCCAGTATACACTCCGCTAT
CGCTACGTGACTGGGTCATGGCTGCGCCCCGACACCCGCCAACACCCGCTGACGCGCCCTGACGGGCTTG
TCTGCTCCCGGCATCCGCTTACAGACAAGCTGTGACCGTCTCCGGGAGCTGCATGTGTCAGAGGTTTTCA
CCGTCATCACCGAAACGCGCGAGGCAGCTGCGGTAAAGCTCATCAGCGTGGTCGTGAAGCGATTCACAGA
TGTCTGCCTGTTCATCCGCGTCCAGCTCGTTGAGTTTCTCCAGAAGCGTTAATGTCTGGCTTCTGATAAA
GCGGGCCATGTTAAGGGCGGTTTTTTCCTGTTTGGTCACTGATGCCTCCGTGTAAGGGGGATTTCTGTTC
ATGGGGGTAATGATACCGATGAAACGAGAGAGGATGCTCACGATACGGGTTACTGATGATGAACATGCCC
GGTTACTGGAACGTTGTGAGGGTAAACAACTGGCGGTATGGATGCGGCGGGACCAGAGAAAAATCACTCA
GGGTCAATGCCAGCGCTTCGTTAATACAGATGTAGGTGTTCCACAGGGTAGCCAGCAGCATCCTGCGATG
CAGATCCGGAACATAATGGTGCAGGGCGCTGACTTCCGCGTTTCCAGACTTTACGAAACACGGAAACCGA
AGACCATTCATGTTGTTGCTCAGGTCGCAGACGTTTTGCAGCAGCAGTCGCTTCACGTTCGCTCGCGTAT
CGGTGATTCATTCTGCTAACCAGTAAGGCAACCCCGCCAGCCTAGCCGGGTCCTCAACGACAGGAGCACG
ATCATGCGCACCCGTGGCCAGGACCCAACGCTGCCCGAGATGCGCCGCGTGCGGCTGCTGGAGATGGCGG
ACGCGATGGATATGTTCTGCCAAGGGTTGGTTTGCGCATTCACAGTTCTCCGCAAGAATTGATTGGCTCC
AATTCTTGGAGTGGTGAATCCGTTAGCGAGGTGCCGCCGGCTTCCATTCAGGTCGAGGTGGCCCGGCTCC
ATGCACCGCGACGCAACGCGGGGAGGCAGACAAGGTATAGGGCGGCGCCTACAATCCATGCCAACCCGTT
CCATGTGCTCGCCGAGGCGGCATAAATCGCCGTGACGATCAGCGGTCCAATGATCGAAGTTAGGCTGGTA
AGAGCCGCGAGCGATCCTTGAAGCTGTCCCTGATGGTCGTCATCTACCTGCCTGGACAGCATGGCCTGCA
ACGCGGGCATCCCGATGCCGCCGGAAGCGAGAAGAATCATAATGGGGAAGGCCATCCAGCCTCGCGTCGC
GAACGCCAGCAAGACGTAGCCCAGCGCGTCGGCCGCCATGCCGGCGATAATGGCCTGCTTCTCGCCGAAA
CGTTTGGTGGCGGGACCAGTGACGAAGGCTTGAGCGAGGGCGTGCAAGATTCCGAATACCGCAAGCGACA
GGCCGATCATCGTCGCGCTCCAGCGAAAGCGGTCCTCGCCGAAAATGACCCAGAGCGCTGCCGGCACCTG
TCCTACGAGTTGCATGATAAAGAAGACAGTCATAAGTGCGGCGACGATAGTCATGCCCCGCGCCCACCGG
AAGGAGCTGACTGGGTTGAAGGCTCTCAAGGGCATCGGTCGACGCTCTCCCTTATGCGACTCCTGCATTA
GGAAGCAGCCCAGTAGTAGGTTGAGGCCGTTGAGCACCGCCGCCGCAAGGAATGGTGCATGCAAGGAGAT
GGCGCCCAACAGTCCCCCGGCCACGGGGCCTGCCACCATACCCACGCCGAAACAAGCGCTCATGAGCCCG
AAGTGGCGAGCCCGATCTTCCCCATCGGTGATGTCGGCGATATAGGCGCCAGCAACCGCACCTGTGGCGC
CGGTGATGCCGGCCACGATGCGTCCGGCGTAGAGGATCGAGATCTCGATCCCGCGAAATTAATACGACTC
ACTATAGGGAGACCACAACGGTTTCCCTCTAGTGCCGGCTCCGGAGAGCTCTTTAATTAAGCGGCCGCCC
TGCAGGACTCGAGTTCTAGAAATAATTTTGTTTAACTTTAAGAAGGAGATATACATATGAAATCTTCTCA
CCATCACCATCACCATGGTTCTTCTATGAAAATCGAAGAAGGTAAACTGGTAATCTGGATTAACGGCGAT
AAAGGCTATAACGGTCTCGCTGAAGTCGGTAAGAAATTCGAGAAAGATACCGGAATTAAAGTCACCGTTG
AGCATCCGGATAAACTGGAAGAGAAATTCCCACAGGTTGCGGCAACTGGCGATGGCCCTGACATTATCTT
CTGGGCACACGACCGCTTTGGTGGCTACGCTCAATCTGGCCTGTTGGCTGAAATCACCCCGGACAAAGCG
TTCCAGGACAAGCTGTATCCGTTTACCTGGGATGCCGTACGTTACAACGGCAAGCTGATTGCTTACCCGA
TCGCTGTTGAAGCGTTATCGCTGATTTATAACAAAGATCTGCTGCCGAACCCGCCAAAAACCTGGGAAGA
GATCCCGGCGCTGGATAAAGAACTGAAAGCGAAAGGTAAGAGCGCGCTGATGTTCAACCTGCAAGAACCG
TACTTCACCTGGCCGCTGATTGCTGCTGACGGGGGTTATGCGTTCAAGTATGAAAACGGCAAGTACGACA
TTAAAGACGTGGGCGTGGATAACGCTGGCGCGAAAGCGGGTCTGACCTTCCTGGTTGACCTGATTAAAAA
CAAACACATGAATGCAGACACCGATTACTCCATCGCAGAAGCTGCCTTTAATAAAGGCGAAACAGCGATG
ACCATCAACGGCCCGTGGGCATGGTCCAACATCGACACCAGCAAAGTGAATTATGGTGTAACGGTACTGC
CGACCTTCAAGGGTCAACCATCCAAACCGTTCGTTGGCGTGCTGAGCGCAGGTATTAACGCCGCCAGTCC
GAACAAAGAGCTGGCAAAAGAGTTCCTCGAAAACTATCTGCTGACTGATGAAGGTCTGGAAGCGGTTAAT
AAAGACAAACCGCTGGGTGCCGTAGCGCTGAAGTCTTACGAGGAAGAGTTGGCGAAAGATCCACGTATTG
CCGCCACTATGGAAAACGCCCAGAAAGGTGAAATCATGCCGAACATCCCGCAGATGTCCGCTTTCTGGTA
TGCCGTGCGTACTGCGGTGATCAACGCCGCCAGCGGTCGTCAGACTGTCGATGAAGCCCTGAAAGACGCG
CAGACTAATTCGAGCTCGAACAACAACAACAATAACAATAACAACAACCTCGGGATCGAGGAAAACCTGT
ACTTCCAATCCAATGCAATGCAGATTGGAAAAGTTCAAGGCCGCACGATTTCCGAGTTCGGCGACCCTGC
TGGCGGCTTAAAACGTAAAATTTCGACAGACGGTAAGAATCGCAAAGAGTTGCCTGCACATCTTAGCTCA
GATCCGAAGGCTCTGATCGGTCAGTGGATCAGTGGGATCGATAAAATCTATCGCAAGCCAGATTCTCGTA
AGTCGGACGGCAAGGCTATTCACAGCCCCACTCCGTCGAAGATGCAGTTTGATGCACGTGACGACTTAGG
TGAAGCCTTCTGGAAACTTGTTAGCGAAGCCGGGTTGGCCCAAGATTCGGATTACGACCAATTTAAACGT
CGTCTTCATCCATATGGGGACAAGTTCCAACCTGCAGACTCGGGAGCTAAATTGAAGTTCGAGGCGGACC
CACCAGAACCGCAAGCGTTTCACGGCCGCTGGTACGGTGCTATGAGCAAACGCGGAAATGACGCGAAAGA
GCTGGCAGCTGCATTATACGAGCATCTTCATGTCGACGAAAAGCGCATCGACGGTCAGCCAAAACGCAAC
CCCAAGACGGATAAATTTGCGCCCGGATTAGTCGTGGCTCGCGCTCTGGGTATTGAGTCCTCGGTTTTAC
CGCGTGGGATGGCGCGTCTTGCACGTAATTGGGGCGAGGAGGAAATTCAAACTTATTTCGTCGTCGACGT
CGCAGCTAGCGTAAAAGAAGTTGCGAAGGCGGCCGTATCGGCCGCTCAGGCTTTCGACCCTCCACGTCAA
GTTTCGGGCCGTTCGCTTTCACCCAAGGTAGGTTTTGCCTTAGCTGAGCATCTGGAACGCGTCACTGGTA
GCAAGCGTTGTAGCTTTGACCCTGCTGCAGGCCCCAGTGTATTGGCGCTGCATGATGAGGTAAAGAAAAC
TTACAAGCGTTTGTGCGCGCGTGGTAAGAATGCTGCGCGTGCGTTTCCCGCTGACAAAACGGAATTGTTA
GCATTGATGCGCCATACCCATGAAAACCGCGTGCGTAACCAGATGGTGCGTATGGGACGCGTCAGCGAGT
ACCGTGGGCAACAAGCCGGTGACCTGGCGCAGTCACATTATTGGACGAGCGCAGGACAAACTGAAATTAA
GGAGTCTGAAATCTTTGTCCGTCTTTGGGTAGGTGCCTTTGCCTTAGCTGGGCGTTCCATGAAAGCATGG
ATTGACCCCATGGGAAAGATTGTAAACACAGAAAAGAATGACCGTGATTTGACTGCCGCTGTGAATATCC
GCCAAGTGATCTCCAATAAAGAAATGGTGGCAGAAGCTATGGCTCGTCGCGGTATTTACTTTGGCGAGAC
TCCGGAATTGGATCGCTTGGGGGCGGAAGGCAATGAAGGATTTGTTTTTGCGTTATTACGTTATTTACGT
GGGTGTCGTAACCAGACCTTCCATCTGGGCGCACGTGCTGGTTTTTTAAAAGAAATCCGCAAGGAGCTTG
AAAAGACACGTTGGGGGAAGGCAAAAGAGGCGGAGCACGTTGTGTTAACAGATAAGACGGTAGCTGCAAT
CCGTGCGATTATTGACAATGATGCGAAGGCTTTAGGAGCACGCCTGCTGGCCGACTTATCCGGAGCATTT
GTAGCGCACTACGCATCTAAAGAGCATTTTTCGACCTTGTACTCTGAGATCGTTAAGGCTGTCAAGGACG
CTCCCGAAGTCTCGTCAGGATTGCCCCGCTTGAAACTGCTGCTTAAGCGCGCCGACGGGGTGCGCGGGTA
TGTTCATGGGTTGCGTGACACTCGTAAGCATGCTTTCGCCACCAAATTGCCCCCACCACCGGCGCCACGT
GAGCTTGACGACCCAGCTACCAAAGCACGTTATATTGCTTTGCTGCGCCTGTATGACGGTCCATTTCGCG
CCTATGCGTCAGGCATCACAGGGACGGCTTTGGCCGGACCCGCGGCGCGTGCTAAGGAAGCTGCCACTGC
CCTTGCACAAAGTGTCAACGTTACCAAAGCATATTCAGATGTTATGGAGGGGCGCTCTTCACGCCTGCGC
CCGCCCAACGACGGTGAGACCCTGCGTGAGTACTTAAGTGCTTTAACGGGCGAGACTGCGACCGAATTCC
GTGTCCAAATCGGATACGAGTCGGATTCTGAAAACGCACGCAAACAAGCGGAATTTATTGAGAATTATCG
CCGTGATATGTTGGCTTTTATGTTTGAGGATTACATTCGCGCTAAAGGTTTTGATTGGATCTTAAAAATC
GAACCGGGAGCCACAGCAATGACCCGTGCACCAGTGCTGCCTGAACCTATTGACACACGTGGACAATACG
AACATTGGCAGGCGGCATTGTATCTGGTTATGCATTTTGTGCCCGCGTCCGACGTAAGTAATCTTCTTCA
TCAGTTACGTAAATGGGAGGCTCTTCAAGGTAAATATGAATTAGTACAGGATGGCGACGCAACCGACCAA
GCGGATGCACGTCGTGAGGCTTTGGATTTAGTTAAACGTTTCCGCGACGTTTTGGTACTTTTTCTTAAGA
CAGGAGAGGCACGCTTCGAAGGCCGCGCGGCTCCCTTTGATTTGAAGCCTTTCCGTGCTTTGTTCGCGAA
CCCCGCGACTTTTGACCGCCTGTTCATGGCCACACCTACAACCGCACGTCCGGCGGAAGATGACCCCGAA
GGTGACGGGGCAAGCGAACCCGAACTTCGCGTCGCACGCACGCTGCGCGGACTTCGCCAGATCGCGCGCT
ACAACCACATGGCAGTTTTGTCGGATCTTTTCGCGAAACATAAGGTGCGCGATGAAGAAGTGGCCCGCTT
AGCCGAAATTGAGGATGAGACGCAGGAAAAATCCCAGATTGTTGCGGCACAGGAACTGCGTACGGATTTG
CATGACAAGGTAATGAAGTGCCATCCAAAGACGATTAGTCCTGAAGAACGTCAGAGTTACGCGGCCGCCA
TCAAGACCATCGAGGAGCATCGTTTTCTGGTTGGGCGTGTGTACTTGGGAGATCATTTACGTTTGCATCG
TCTGATGATGGATGTGATCGGACGTTTGATCGACTATGCAGGCGCCTATGAACGTGATACCGGCACGTTT
CTTATTAATGCTTCAAAGCAATTGGGTGCTGGAGCCGACTGGGCTGTCACGATCGCTGGTGCGGCGAACA
CAGACGCTCGTACACAAACGCGTAAGGACCTTGCGCACTTTAATGTGTTGGACCGTGCAGATGGCACTCC
CGATTTAACCGCGTTGGTGAACCGCGCTCGTGAGATGATGGCTTACGACCGTAAACGCAAGAATGCTGTA
CCTCGCTCAATTTTAGATATGCTGGCTCGTCTGGGATTGACTTTAAAATGGCAAATGAAAGATCATTTGT
TGCAAGACGCTACTATTACCCAGGCGGCCATCAAGCACTTAGACAAGGTGCGCTTGACCGTCGGAGGCCC
TGCCGCAGTAACTGAAGCCCGTTTCAGCCAAGACTACTTGCAGATGGTAGCTGCTGTATTTAATGGAAGT
GTACAGAATCCTAAGCCTCGCCGTCGCGACGATGGTGACGCCTGGCACAAGCCACCCAAGCCAGCCACGG
CGCAAAGTCAACCTGACCAAAAGCCACCCAACAAAGCGCCTTCCGCTGGTTCTCGTCTTCCGCCTCCCCA
AGTTGGTGAGGTGTACGAAGGGGTAGTTGTGAAGGTCATTGACACAGGCTCACTTGGGTTCCTTGCCGTG
GAGGGGGTCGCAGGCAATATCGGTCTTCACATCTCACGTCTTCGTCGTATTCGTGAAGACGCGATTATTG
TAGGACGTCGTTATCGCTTTCGCGTAGAGATTTATGTGCCTCCTAAGTCGAATACTAGCAAGTTAAACGC
TGCGGACCTGGTTCGTATCGATTAATAACATTGGAAGTGGATAACGGATCCGCGATCGCGGCGCGCCACC
TGGTGGCCGGCCGGTACCACGCGTGCGCGCTGATCCGGCTGCTAACAAAGCCCGAAAGGAAGCTGAGTTG
GCTGCTGCCACCGCTGAGCAATAACTAGCATAACCCCTTGGGGCCTCTAAACGGGTCTTGAGGGGTTTTT
TGCTGAAAGGAGGAACTATATCCGGATATCCACAGGACGGGTGTGGTCGCCATGATCGCGTAGTCGATAG
TGGCTCCAAGTAGCGAAGCGAGCAGGACTGGGCGGCGGCCAAAGCGGTCGGACAGTGCTCCGAGAACGGG
TGCGCATAGAAATTGCATCAACGCATATAGCGCTAGCAGCACGCCATAGTGACTGGCGATGCTGTCGGAA
TGGACGATATCCCGCAAGAGGCCCGGCAGTACCGGCATAACCAAGCCTATGCCTACAGCATCCAGGGTGA
CGGTGCCGAGGATGACGATGAGCGCATTGTTAGATTTCATACACGGTGCCTGACTGCGTTAGCAATTTAA
CTGTGATAAACTACCGCATTAAAGCTTATCGATGATAAGCTGTCAAACATGAGAATTCTTGAAGACGAAA
GGGCCTCGTGATACGCCTATTTTTATAGGTTAATGTCATGATAATAATGGTTTCTTAGACGTCAGGTGGC
ACTTTTCGGGGAAATGTGCGCGGAACCCCTATTTGTTTATTTTTCTAAATACATTCAAATATGTATCCGC
TCATGAGACAATAACCCTGATAAATGCTTCAATAACATTGAAAAAGGAAGAGTATGAGTATTCAACATTT
CCGTGTCGCCCTTATTCCCTTTTTTGCGGCATTTTGCCTTCCTGTTTTTGCTCACCCAGAAACGCTGGTG
AAAGTAAAAGATGCTGAAGATCAGTTGGGTGCACGAGTGGGTTACATCGAACTGGATCTCAACAGCGGTA
AGATCCTTGAGAGTTTTCGCCCCGAAGAACGTTTTCCAATGATGAGCACTTTTAAAGTTCTGCTATGTGG
CGCGGTATTATCCCGTGTTGACGCCGGGCAAGAGCAACTCGGTCGCCGCATACACTATTCTCAGAATGAC
TTGGTTGAGTACTCACCAGTCACAGAAAAGCATCTTACGGATGGCATGACAGTAAGAGAATTATGCAGTG
CTGCCATAACCATGAGTGATAACACTGCGGCCAACTTACTTCTGACAACGATCGGAGGACCGAAGGAGCT
AACCGCTTTTTTGCACAACATGGGGGATCATGTAACTCGCCTTGATCGTTGGGAACCGGAGCTGAATGAA
GCCATACCAAACGACGAGCGTGACACCACGATGCCTGCAGCAATGGCAACAACGTTGCGCAAACTATTAA
CTGGCGAACTACTTACTCTAGCTTCCCGGCAACAATTAATAGACTGGATGGAGGCGGATAAAGTTGCAGG
ACCACTTCTGCGCTCGGCCCTTCCGGCTGGCTGGTTTATTGCTGATAAATCTGGAGCCGGTGAGCGTGGG
TCTCGCGGTATCATTGCAGCACTGGGGCCAGATGGTAAGCCCTCCCGTATCGTAGTTATCTACACGACGG
GGAGTCAGGCAACTATGGATGAACGAAATAGACAGATCGCTGAGATAGGTGCCTCACTGATTAAGCATTG
GTAACTGTCAGACCAAGTTTACTCATATATACTTTAGATTGATTTAAAACTTCATTTTTAATTTAAAAGG
ATCTAGGTGAAGATCCTTTTTGATAATCTCATGACCAAAATCCCTTAACGTGAGTTTTCGTTCCACTGAG
CGTCAGACCCCGTAGAAAAGATCAAAGGATCTTCTTGAGATCCTTTTTTTCTGCGCGTAATCTGCTGCTT
GCAAACAAAAAAACCACCGCTACCAGCGGTGGTTTGTTTGCCGGATCAAGAGCTACCAACTCTTTTTCCG
AAGGTAACTGGCTTCAGCAGAGCGCAGATACCAAATACTGTCCTTCTAGTGTAGCCGTAGTTAGGCCACC
ACTTCAAGAACTCTGTAGCACCGCCTACATACCTCGCTCTGCTAATCCTGTTACCAGTGGCTGCTGCCAG
TGGCGATAAGTCGTGTCTTACCGGGTTGGACTCAAGACGATAGTTACCGGATAAGGCGCAGCGGTCGGGC
TGAACGGGGGGTTCGTGCACACAGCCCAGCTTGGAGCGAACGACCTACACCGAACTGAGATACCTACAGC
GTGAGCTATGAG
